Addgene plasmid #104550: OMM PKA Reporter
Purpose: Expresses Tom20-mTurquoise2-VASP at the outer mitochondrial membrane of mammalian cells.
Depositing lab: David Lawrence. Publication: Design and Profiling of a Subcellular Targeted Optogenetic cAMP-Dependent Protein Kinase. O'Banion CP, Priestman MA, Hughes RM, Herring LE, Capuzzi SJ, Lawrence DS. Cell Chem Biol. 2017 Oct 25. pii: S2451-9456(17)30355-0. doi: 10.1016/j.chembiol.2017.09.011. PubMed 29104065.
Backbone
  Vector backbone: pEF1
  Backbone manufacturer: Clontech
  Backbone size w/o insert (bp): 4731
  Total vector size (bp): 5736
  Vector type: Mammalian Expression
  Selectable markers: Neomycin (select with G418)
Growth in bacteria
  Bacterial resistance: Kanamycin, 50 μg/mL
  Growth temperature: 37°C
  Growth strain: DH5alpha
  Copy number: High Copy
Gene/Insert
  Gene/Insert name: Tom20 - mTurquoise2 - VASP 148-164 (alt name: PKA reporter)
  Species: Synthetic
  Insert size (bp): 1005
  Promoter: EF1 alpha
  Tag / fusion protein: mTurqouise2
  Cloning method: Restriction Enzyme; 5′ cloning site EcoRI (not destroyed); 3′ cloning site BamHI (not destroyed)
  Sequencing primers: 5′ AGATCTCGAGCTCAAGCTTC; 3′ GTAACCATTATAAGCTGCAA
Terms and licenses: Academic/Nonprofit Terms; Industry Terms: Not Available to Industry
How to cite: OMM PKA Reporter was a gift from David Lawrence (Addgene plasmid # 104550 ; http://n2t.net/addgene:104550 ; RRID:Addgene_104550)
