[The description below was written by a language model from this plasmid's Addgene catalogue record and pLannotate feature annotations shown in this document.]
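Description:
OMM PKA Reporter is a mammalian expression plasmid built on the Clontech pEF1 backbone (about 5.7 kb in total). It produces a synthetic fusion protein that reports cAMP-dependent protein kinase (PKA) activity at the outer mitochondrial membrane. It replicates in E. coli from a high-copy ColE1/pUC-type origin and also carries an f1 phage origin. A single Tn5 NeoR/KanR gene serves as a dual marker. A bacterial bla-type promoter drives it for kanamycin selection, and an SV40 early promoter with an HSV TK polyadenylation signal drives it for G418 selection of transfected mammalian cells.

The roughly 1 kb insert sits between retained EcoRI and BamHI sites. It is expressed from the human EF-1α promoter with its intron A sequences and terminated by an SV40 poly(A) signal. The reading frame begins with an N-terminal fragment of human TOMM20 (Tom20), which anchors the protein in the outer mitochondrial membrane facing the cytosol. This is followed by a short sequence annotated as a single HA-like epitope fragment, then the cyan fluorescent protein mTurquoise2. According to the catalogue entry, the fusion ends with residues 148–164 of VASP. The automated annotation does not label this short segment, though an unannotated gap follows the fluorescent protein. VASP is a well-known PKA substrate, so this peptide presumably provides the phosphorylation site that is read out. The record does not describe the detection method.

Two sequence records exist. The depositor's is 5,736 nt, and the repository's sequencing result is 5,668 nt. They differ mainly in the annotated extent of the SV40 promoter/enhancer region. The depositor file's fluorescent protein also matches mTurquoise rather than mTurquoise2. The associated work concerns subcellularly targeted optogenetic PKA, for which this construct served as a localized activity reporter.
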