Features (pLannotate 1.2.2; 17 found; start..end, strand, type, name):
    183..394     +  promoter       EF-1α core promoter: core promoter for human elongation factor EF-1α
    395..508     +  intron         EF-1α intron A (fragment): intron upstream of the start codon of human EF-1α
   1134..1337    +  intron         EF-1α intron A: truncated intron upstream of the start codon of human EF-1α
   1348..1391    +  misc_feature   MCS (fragment): multiple cloning site
   1401..1610    +  CDS            TOMM20 (fragment): TOM20_HUMAN - Also known as KIAA0016. Experimental evidence at protein level: Swiss-Prot protein existence level 1. Central component of the receptor complex responsible for the recognition and translocation of cytosolically synthesized mitochondrial preproteins. Together with TOM22 functions as the transit peptide receptor at the surface of the mitochondrion outer membrane and facilitates the movement of preproteins into the TOM40 translocation pore (By similarity). Required for the translocation across the mitochondrial outer membrane of cytochrome P450 monooxygenases. From Homo sapiens (Hum
   1608..1634    +  CDS            3xHA (fragment): three tandem HA epitope tags
   1635..2351    +  CDS            mTurquoise: mTurquoise is a basic (constitutively fluorescent) cyan fluorescent protein published in 2010, derived from Aequorea victoria. It has low acid sensitivity.
   2418..2501    +  CDS            large T antigen (fragment): large T antigen from SV40 (simian virus 40)
   2524..2645    +  polyA_signal   SV40 poly(A) signal: SV40 polyadenylation signal
   2679..3107    -  rep_origin     f1 ori (sequence partly withheld): f1 bacteriophage origin of replication; arrow indicates direction of (+) strand synthesis
   3134..3238    +  promoter       AmpR promoter: bla
   3240..3597    +  promoter       SV40 promoter: SV40 enhancer and early promoter
   3632..4426    +  CDS            NeoR/KanR: aminoglycoside phosphotransferase from Tn5; aph(3')-II (or nptII); confers resistance to neomycin, kanamycin, and G418 (Geneticin®)
   4447..4599    +  CDS            ble (fragment): BLE_KLEPN - Experimental evidence at protein level: Swiss-Prot protein existence level 1. Binding protein with a strong affinity to the bleomycin family of antibiotics. Binds to CL990; an antimitotic-antibiotic compound. From Klebsiella pneumoniae.
   4658..4705    +  polyA_signal   HSV TK poly(A) signal: herpes simplex virus thymidine kinase polyadenylation signal (Cole and Stacy, 1985)
   4796..4812    -  polyA_signal   bGH poly(A) signal (fragment): bovine growth hormone polyadenylation signal
   5034..5622    +  rep_origin     ori: high-copy-number ColE1/pMB1/pBR322/pUC origin of replication
>Addgene plasmid #104550 | OMM PKA Reporter | depositor full sequence | sequence record 202274 | OMM PKA Reporter sequence 5736 bps
TAGTTATTAATGAGTAATTCATACAAAAGGACTCGCCCCTGCCTTGGGGAATCCCAGGGACCGTCGTTAA
ACTCCCACTAACGTAGAACCCAGAGATCGCTGCGTTCCCGCCCCCTCACCCGCCCGCTCTCGTCATCACT
GAGGTGGAGAAGAGCATGCGTGAGGCTCCGGTGCCCGTCAGTGGGCAGAGCGCACATCGCCCACAGTCCC
CGAGAAGTTGGGGGGAGGGGTCGGCAATTGAACCGGTGCCTAGAGAAGGTGGCGCGGGGTAAACTGGGAA
AGTGATGTCGTGTACTGGCTCCGCCTTTTTCCCGAGGGTGGGGGAGAACCGTATATAAGTGCAGTAGTCG
CCGTGAACGTTCTTTTTCGCAACGGGTTTGCCGCCAGAACACAGGTAAGTGCCGTGTGTGGTTCCCGCGG
GCCTGGCCTCTTTACGGGTTATGGCCCTTGCGTGCCTTGAATTACTTCCACGCCCCTGGCTGCAGTACGT
GATTCTTGATCCCGAGCTTCGGGTTGGAAGTGGGTGGGAGAGTTCGAGGCCTTGCGCTTAAGGAGCCCCT
TCGCCTCGTGCTTGAGTTGAGGCCTGGCTTGGGCGCTGGGGCCGCCGCGTGCGAATCTGGTGGCACCTTC
GCGCCTGTCTCGCTGCTTTCGATAAGTCTCTAGCCATTTAAAATTTTTGATGACCTGCTGCGACGCTTTT
TTTCTGGCAAGATAGTCTTGTAAATGCGGGCCAAGATCTGCACACTGGTATTTCGGTTTTTGGGGCCGCG
GGCGGCGACGGGGCCCGTGCGTCCCAGCGCACATGTTCGGCGAGGCGGGGCCTGCGAGCGCGGCCACCGA
GAATCGGACGGGGGTAGTCTCAAGCTGGCCGGCCTGCTCTGGTGCCTGGCCTCGCGCCGCCGTGTATCGC
CCCGCCCTGGGCGGCAAGGCTGGCCCGGTCGGCACCAGTTGCGTGAGCGGAAAGATGGCCGCTTCCCGGC
CCTGCTGCAGGGAGCTCAAAATGGAGGACGCGGCGCTCGGGAGAGCGGGCGGGTGAGTCACCCACACAAA
GGAAAAGGGCCTTTCCGTCCTCAGCCGTCGCTTCATGTGACTCCACGGAGTACCGGGCGCCGTCCAGGCA
CCTCGATTAGTTCTCGAGCTTTTGGAGTACGTCGTCTTTAGGTTGGGGGGAGGGGTTTTATGCGATGGAG
TTTCCCCACACTGAGTGGGTGGAGACTGAAGTTAGGCCAGCTTGGCACTTGATGTAATTCTCCTTGGAAT
TTGCCCTTTTTGAGTTTGGATCTTGGTTCATTCTCAAGCCTCAGACAGTGGTTCAAAGTTTTTTTCTTCC
ATTTCAGGTGTCGTGACGCTAGCGCTACCGGACTCAGATCTCGAGCTCAAGCTTCGAATTCGCCACCATG
ATGGTGGGCCGGAACAGCGCTATTGCCGCTGGAGTGTGCGGCGCCCTGTTCATCGGCTACTGCATCTACT
TCGACAGGAAGAGAAGGAGCGACCCCAACTTCAAGAACAGGCTGAGGGAGAGAAGGAAGAAGCAGAAGCT
GGCCAAGGAGAGAGCCGGCCTGAGCAAGCTGCCCGACCTGAAGGACGCCGAGGCCGTGCAGAAGTTCTAC
CCATACGATGTTCCAGATTACGCTATGGTGAGCAAGGGCGAGGAGCTGTTCACCGGGGTGGTGCCCATCC
TGGTCGAGCTGGACGGCGACGTAAACGGCCACAAGTTCAGCGTGTCCGGCGAGGGCGAGGGCGATGCCAC
CTACGGCAAGCTGACCCTGAAGTTCATCTGCACCACCGGCAAGCTGCCCGTGCCCTGGCCCACCCTCGTG
ACCACCCTGTCCTGGGGCGTGCAGTGCTTCGCCCGCTACCCCGACCACATGAAGCAGCACGACTTCTTCA
AGTCCGCCATGCCCGAAGGCTACGTCCAGGAGCGCACCATCTTCTTCAAGGACGACGGCAACTACAAGAC
CCGCGCCGAGGTGAAGTTCGAGGGCGACACCCTGGTGAACCGCATCGAGCTGAAGGGCATCGACTTCAAG
GAGGACGGCAACATCCTGGGGCACAAGCTGGAGTACAACTACATCAGCGACAACGTCTATATCACCGCCG
ACAAGCAGAAGAACGGCATCAAGGCCAACTTCAAGATCCGCCACAACATCGAGGACGGCGGCGTGCAGCT
CGCCGACCACTACCAGCAGAACACCCCCATCGGCGACGGCCCCGTGCTGCTGCCCGACAACCACTACCTG
AGCACCCAGTCCAAGCTGAGCAAAGACCCCAACGAGAAGCGCGATCACATGGTCCTGCTGGAGTTCGTGA
CCGCCGCCGGGATCACTCTCGGCATGGACGAGCTGTACAAGAGCGAGCACATCGAGCGGCGGGTGAGCAA
CGCCGGCGGCCCCCCCGCCTGAGGATCCCCGACTCTAGATCATAATCAGCCATACCACATTTGTAGAGGT
TTTACTTGCTTTAAAAAACCTCCCACACCTCCCCCTGAACCTGAAACATAAAATGAATGCAATTGTTGTT
GTTAACTTGTTTATTGCAGCTTATAATGGTTACAAATAAAGCAATAGCATCACAAATTTCACAAATAAAG
CATTTTTTTCACTGCATTCTAGTTGTGGTTTGTCCAAACTCATCAATGTATCTTAAGGCGTAAATTGTAA
GCGTTAATATTTTGTTAAAATTCGCGTTAAATTTTTGTTAAATCAGCTCATTTTTTAACCAATAGGCCGA
AATCGGCAAAATCCCTTATAAATCAAAAGAATAGACCGAGATAGGGT
[37 nt withheld, positions 2778-2814]
AAAGAACGTGGACTCCAACGTCAAAGG
[49 nt withheld, positions 2842-2890]
T
[91 nt withheld, positions 2892-2982]
G
[124 nt withheld, positions 2984-3107]
CAGGTGGCACTTTTCGGGGAAATGTGCGCGGAACCCCTATTTGTTTATTTTTCTAAATACATTCAAATAT
GTATCCGCTCATGAGACAATAACCCTGATAAATGCTTCAATAATATTGAAAAAGGAAGAGTCCTGAGGCG
GAAAGAACCAGCTGTGGAATGTGTGTCAGTTAGGGTGTGGAAAGTCCCCAGGCTCCCCAGCAGGCAGAAG
TATGCAAAGCATGCATCTCAATTAGTCAGCAACCAGGTGTGGAAAGTCCCCAGGCTCCCCAGCAGGCAGA
AGTATGCAAAGCATGCATCTCAATTAGTCAGCAACCATAGTCCCGCCCCTAACTCCGCCCATCCCGCCCC
TAACTCCGCCCAGTTCCGCCCATTCTCCGCCCCATGGCTGACTAATTTTTTTTATTTATGCAGAGGCCGA
GGCCGCCTCGGCCTCTGAGCTATTCCAGAAGTAGTGAGGAGGCTTTTTTGGAGGCCTAGGCTTTTGCAAA
GATCGATCAAGAGACAGGATGAGGATCGTTTCGCATGATTGAACAAGATGGATTGCACGCAGGTTCTCCG
GCCGCTTGGGTGGAGAGGCTATTCGGCTATGACTGGGCACAACAGACAATCGGCTGCTCTGATGCCGCCG
TGTTCCGGCTGTCAGCGCAGGGGCGCCCGGTTCTTTTTGTCAAGACCGACCTGTCCGGTGCCCTGAATGA
ACTGCAAGACGAGGCAGCGCGGCTATCGTGGCTGGCCACGACGGGCGTTCCTTGCGCAGCTGTGCTCGAC
GTTGTCACTGAAGCGGGAAGGGACTGGCTGCTATTGGGCGAAGTGCCGGGGCAGGATCTCCTGTCATCTC
ACCTTGCTCCTGCCGAGAAAGTATCCATCATGGCTGATGCAATGCGGCGGCTGCATACGCTTGATCCGGC
TACCTGCCCATTCGACCACCAAGCGAAACATCGCATCGAGCGAGCACGTACTCGGATGGAAGCCGGTCTT
GTCGATCAGGATGATCTGGACGAAGAGCATCAGGGGCTCGCGCCAGCCGAACTGTTCGCCAGGCTCAAGG
CGAGCATGCCCGACGGCGAGGATCTCGTCGTGACCCATGGCGATGCCTGCTTGCCGAATATCATGGTGGA
AAATGGCCGCTTTTCTGGATTCATCGACTGTGGCCGGCTGGGTGTGGCGGACCGCTATCAGGACATAGCG
TTGGCTACCCGTGATATTGCTGAAGAGCTTGGCGGCGAATGGGCTGACCGCTTCCTCGTGCTTTACGGTA
TCGCCGCTCCCGATTCGCAGCGCATCGCCTTCTATCGCCTTCTTGACGAGTTCTTCTGAGCGGGACTCTG
GGGTTCGAAATGACCGACCAAGCGACGCCCAACCTGCCATCACGAGATTTCGATTCCACCGCCGCCTTCT
ATGAAAGGTTGGGCTTCGGAATCGTTTTCCGGGACGCCGGCTGGATGATCCTCCAGCGCGGGGATCTCAT
GCTGGAGTTCTTCGCCCACCCTAGGGGGAGGCTAACTGAAACACGGAAGGAGACAATACCGGAAGGAACC
CGCGCTATGACGGCAATAAAAAGACAGAATAAAACGCACGGTGTTGGGTCGTTTGTTCATAAACGCGGGG
TTCGGTCCCAGGGCTGGCACTCTGTCGATACCCCACCGAGACCCCATTGGGGCCAATACGCCCGCGTTTC
TTCCTTTTCCCCACCCCACCCCCCAAGTTCGGGTGAAGGCCCAGGGCTCGCAGCCAACGTCGGGGCGGCA
GGCCCTGCCATAGCCTCAGGTTACTCATATATACTTTAGATTGATTTAAAACTTCATTTTTAATTTAAAA
GGATCTAGGTGAAGATCCTTTTTGATAATCTCATGACCAAAATCCCTTAACGTGAGTTTTCGTTCCACTG
AGCGTCAGACCCCGTAGAAAAGATCAAAGGATCTTCTTGAGATCCTTTTTTTCTGCGCGTAATCTGCTGC
TTGCAAACAAAAAAACCACCGCTACCAGCGGTGGTTTGTTTGCCGGATCAAGAGCTACCAACTCTTTTTC
CGAAGGTAACTGGCTTCAGCAGAGCGCAGATACCAAATACTGTTCTTCTAGTGTAGCCGTAGTTAGGCCA
CCACTTCAAGAACTCTGTAGCACCGCCTACATACCTCGCTCTGCTAATCCTGTTACCAGTGGCTGCTGCC
AGTGGCGATAAGTCGTGTCTTACCGGGTTGGACTCAAGACGATAGTTACCGGATAAGGCGCAGCGGTCGG
GCTGAACGGGGGGTTCGTGCACACAGCCCAGCTTGGAGCGAACGACCTACACCGAACTGAGATACCTACA
GCGTGAGCTATGAGAAAGCGCCACGCTTCCCGAAGGGAGAAAGGCGGACAGGTATCCGGTAAGCGGCAGG
GTCGGAACAGGAGAGCGCACGAGGGAGCTTCCAGGGGGAAACGCCTGGTATCTTTATAGTCCTGTCGGGT
TTCGCCACCTCTGACTTGAGCGTCGATTTTTGTGATGCTCGTCAGGGGGGCGGAGCCTATGGAAAAACGC
CAGCAACGCGGCCTTTTTACGGTTCCTGGCCTTTTGCTGGCCTTTTGCTCACATGTTCTTTCCTGCGTTA
TCCCCTGATTCTGTGGATAACCGTATTACCGCCATGCAT
