Features (pLannotate 1.2.2; 17 found; start..end, strand, type, name):
    183..394     +  promoter       EF-1α core promoter: core promoter for human elongation factor EF-1α
    395..508     +  intron         EF-1α intron A (fragment): intron upstream of the start codon of human EF-1α
   1134..1337    +  intron         EF-1α intron A: truncated intron upstream of the start codon of human EF-1α
   1348..1391    +  misc_feature   MCS (fragment): multiple cloning site
   1398..1604    +  CDS            TOMM20 (fragment): TOM20_HUMAN - Also known as KIAA0016. Experimental evidence at protein level: Swiss-Prot protein existence level 1. Central component of the receptor complex responsible for the recognition and translocation of cytosolically synthesized mitochondrial preproteins. Together with TOM22 functions as the transit peptide receptor at the surface of the mitochondrion outer membrane and facilitates the movement of preproteins into the TOM40 translocation pore (By similarity). Required for the translocation across the mitochondrial outer membrane of cytochrome P450 monooxygenases. From Homo sapiens (Hum
   1611..1637    +  CDS            3xHA (fragment): three tandem HA epitope tags
   1638..2354    +  CDS            mTurquoise2: mTurquoise2 is a basic (constitutively fluorescent) cyan fluorescent protein published in 2012, derived from Aequorea victoria. It is reported to be a rapidly-maturing monomer with very low acid sensitivity.
   2422..2505    +  CDS            large T antigen (fragment): large T antigen from SV40 (simian virus 40)
   2528..2649    +  polyA_signal   SV40 poly(A) signal: SV40 polyadenylation signal
   2683..3111    -  rep_origin     f1 ori (sequence partly withheld): f1 bacteriophage origin of replication; arrow indicates direction of (+) strand synthesis
   3138..3242    +  promoter       AmpR promoter: bla
   3311..3521    +  promoter       SV40 promoter: SV40 early promoter
   3564..4358    +  CDS            NeoR/KanR: aminoglycoside phosphotransferase from Tn5; aph(3')-II (or nptII); confers resistance to neomycin, kanamycin, and G418 (Geneticin®)
   4379..4531    +  CDS            ble (fragment): BLE_KLEPN - Experimental evidence at protein level: Swiss-Prot protein existence level 1. Binding protein with a strong affinity to the bleomycin family of antibiotics. Binds to CL990; an antimitotic-antibiotic compound. From Klebsiella pneumoniae.
   4590..4637    +  polyA_signal   HSV TK poly(A) signal: herpes simplex virus thymidine kinase polyadenylation signal (Cole and Stacy, 1985)
   4728..4744    -  polyA_signal   bGH poly(A) signal (fragment): bovine growth hormone polyadenylation signal
   4966..5554    +  rep_origin     ori: high-copy-number ColE1/pMB1/pBR322/pUC origin of replication
>Addgene plasmid #104550 | OMM PKA Reporter | addgene full sequence | sequence record 204325 | Addgene NGS Result
TAGTTATTAATGAGTAATTCATACAAAAGGACTCGCCCCTGCCTTGGGGAATCCCAGGGACCGTCGTTAA
ACTCCCACTAACGTAGAACCCAGAGATCGCTGCGTTCCCGCCCCCTCACCCGCCCGCTCTCGTCATCACT
GAGGTGGAGAAGAGCATGCGTGAGGCTCCGGTGCCCGTCAGTGGGCAGAGCGCACATCGCCCACAGTCCC
CGAGAAGTTGGGGGGAGGGGTCGGCAATTGAACCGGTGCCTAGAGAAGGTGGCGCGGGGTAAACTGGGAA
AGTGATGTCGTGTACTGGCTCCGCCTTTTTCCCGAGGGTGGGGGAGAACCGTATATAAGTGCAGTAGTCG
CCGTGAACGTTCTTTTTCGCAACGGGTTTGCCGCCAGAACACAGGTAAGTGCCGTGTGTGGTTCCCGCGG
GCCTGGCCTCTTTACGGGTTATGGCCCTTGCGTGCCTTGAATTACTTCCACGCCCCTGGCTGCAGTACGT
GATTCTTGATCCCGAGCTTCGGGTTGGAAGTGGGTGGGAGAGTTCGAGGCCTTGCGCTTAAGGAGCCCCT
TCGCCTCGTGCTTGAGTTGAGGCCTGGCTTGGGCGCTGGGGCCGCCGCGTGCGAATCTGGTGGCACCTTC
GCGCCTGTCTCGCTGCTTTCGATAAGTCTCTAGCCATTTAAAATTTTTGATGACCTGCTGCGACGCTTTT
TTTCTGGCAAGATAGTCTTGTAAATGCGGGCCAAGATCTGCACACTGGTATTTCGGTTTTTGGGGCCGCG
GGCGGCGACGGGGCCCGTGCGTCCCAGCGCACATGTTCGGCGAGGCGGGGCCTGCGAGCGCGGCCACCGA
GAATCGGACGGGGGTAGTCTCAAGCTGGCCGGCCTGCTCTGGTGCCTGGCCTCGCGCCGCCGTGTATCGC
CCCGCCCTGGGCGGCAAGGCTGGCCCGGTCGGCACCAGTTGCGTGAGCGGAAAGATGGCCGCTTCCCGGC
CCTGCTGCAGGGAGCTCAAAATGGAGGACGCGGCGCTCGGGAGAGCGGGCGGGTGAGTCACCCACACAAA
GGAAAAGGGCCTTTCCGTCCTCAGCCGTCGCTTCATGTGACTCCACGGAGTACCGGGCGCCGTCCAGGCA
CCTCGATTAGTTCTCGAGCTTTTGGAGTACGTCGTCTTTAGGTTGGGGGGAGGGGTTTTATGCGATGGAG
TTTCCCCACACTGAGTGGGTGGAGACTGAAGTTAGGCCAGCTTGGCACTTGATGTAATTCTCCTTGGAAT
TTGCCCTTTTTGAGTTTGGATCTTGGTTCATTCTCAAGCCTCAGACAGTGGTTCAAAGTTTTTTTCTTCC
ATTTCAGGTGTCGTGACGCTAGCGCTACCGGACTCAGATCTCGAGCTCAAGCTTCGAATTCGCCACCATG
GTGGGCCGGAACAGCGCTATTGCCGCTGGAGTGTGCGGCGCCCTGTTCATCGGCTACTGCATCTACTTCG
ACAGGAAGAGAAGGAGCGACCCCAACTTCAAGAACAGGCTGAGGGAGAGAAGGAAGAAGCAGAAGCTGGC
CAAGGAGAGAGCCGGCCTGAGCAAGCTGCCCGACCTGAAGGACGCCGAGGCCGTGCAGAAGTTCGGTACC
TACCCATACGATGTTCCAGATTACGCTATGGTGAGCAAGGGCGAGGAGCTGTTCACCGGGGTGGTGCCCA
TCCTGGTCGAGCTGGACGGCGACGTAAACGGCCACAAGTTCAGCGTGTCCGGCGAGGGCGAGGGCGATGC
CACCTACGGCAAGCTGACCCTGAAGTTCATCTGCACCACCGGCAAGCTGCCCGTGCCCTGGCCCACCCTC
GTGACCACCCTGTCCTGGGGCGTGCAGTGCTTCGCCCGCTACCCCGACCACATGAAGCAGCACGACTTCT
TCAAGTCCGCCATGCCCGAAGGCTACGTCCAGGAGCGCACCATCTTCTTCAAGGACGACGGCAACTACAA
GACCCGCGCCGAGGTGAAGTTCGAGGGCGACACCCTGGTGAACCGCATCGAGCTGAAGGGCATCGACTTC
AAGGAGGACGGCAACATCCTGGGGCACAAGCTGGAGTACAACTACTTTAGCGACAACGTCTATATCACCG
CCGACAAGCAGAAGAACGGCATCAAGGCCAACTTCAAGATCCGCCACAACATCGAGGACGGCGGCGTGCA
GCTCGCCGACCACTACCAGCAGAACACCCCCATCGGCGACGGCCCCGTGCTGCTGCCCGACAACCACTAC
CTGAGCACCCAGTCCAAGCTGAGCAAAGACCCCAACGAGAAGCGCGATCACATGGTCCTGCTGGAGTTCG
TGACCGCCGCCGGGATCACTCTCGGCATGGACGAGCTGTACAAGAGCGAGCACATCGAGCGGCGGGTGAG
CAACGCCGGCGGCCCCCCCGCCTGAGGATCCCGCGACTCTAGATCATAATCAGCCATACCACATTTGTAG
AGGTTTTACTTGCTTTAAAAAACCTCCCACACCTCCCCCTGAACCTGAAACATAAAATGAATGCAATTGT
TGTTGTTAACTTGTTTATTGCAGCTTATAATGGTTACAAATAAAGCAATAGCATCACAAATTTCACAAAT
AAAGCATTTTTTTCACTGCATTCTAGTTGTGGTTTGTCCAAACTCATCAATGTATCTTAAGGCGTAAATT
GTAAGCGTTAATATTTTGTTAAAATTCGCGTTAAATTTTTGTTAAATCAGCTCATTTTTTAACCAATAGG
CCGAAATCGGCAAAATCCCTTATAAATCAAAAGAATAGACCGAGATAGGGT
[37 nt withheld, positions 2782-2818]
AAAGAACGTGGACTCCAACGTCAAAGG
[49 nt withheld, positions 2846-2894]
T
[91 nt withheld, positions 2896-2986]
G
[124 nt withheld, positions 2988-3111]
CAGGTGGCACTTTTCGGGGAAATGTGCGCGGAACCCCTATTTGTTTATTTTTCTAAATACATTCAAATAT
GTATCCGCTCATGAGACAATAACCCTGATAAATGCTTCAATAATATTGAAAAAGGAAGAGTCCTGAGGCG
GAAAGAACCAGCTGTGGAATGTGTGTCAGTTAGGGTGTGGAAAGTCCCCAGGCTCCCCAGCAGGCAGAAG
TATGCAAAGCATGCATCTCAATTAGTCAGCAACCATAGTCCCGCCCCTAACTCCGCCCATCCCGCCCCTA
ACTCCGCCCAGTTCCGCCCATTCTCCGCCCCATGGCTGACTAATTTTTTTTATTTATGCAGAGGCCGAGG
CCGCCTCGGCCTCTGAGCTATTCCAGAAGTAGTGAGGAGGCTTTTTTGGAGGCCTAGGCTTTTGCAAAGA
TCGATCAAGAGACAGGATGAGGATCGTTTCGCATGATTGAACAAGATGGATTGCACGCAGGTTCTCCGGC
CGCTTGGGTGGAGAGGCTATTCGGCTATGACTGGGCACAACAGACAATCGGCTGCTCTGATGCCGCCGTG
TTCCGGCTGTCAGCGCAGGGGCGCCCGGTTCTTTTTGTCAAGACCGACCTGTCCGGTGCCCTGAATGAAC
TGCAAGACGAGGCAGCGCGGCTATCGTGGCTGGCCACGACGGGCGTTCCTTGCGCAGCTGTGCTCGACGT
TGTCACTGAAGCGGGAAGGGACTGGCTGCTATTGGGCGAAGTGCCGGGGCAGGATCTCCTGTCATCTCAC
CTTGCTCCTGCCGAGAAAGTATCCATCATGGCTGATGCAATGCGGCGGCTGCATACGCTTGATCCGGCTA
CCTGCCCATTCGACCACCAAGCGAAACATCGCATCGAGCGAGCACGTACTCGGATGGAAGCCGGTCTTGT
CGATCAGGATGATCTGGACGAAGAGCATCAGGGGCTCGCGCCAGCCGAACTGTTCGCCAGGCTCAAGGCG
AGCATGCCCGACGGCGAGGATCTCGTCGTGACCCATGGCGATGCCTGCTTGCCGAATATCATGGTGGAAA
ATGGCCGCTTTTCTGGATTCATCGACTGTGGCCGGCTGGGTGTGGCGGACCGCTATCAGGACATAGCGTT
GGCTACCCGTGATATTGCTGAAGAGCTTGGCGGCGAATGGGCTGACCGCTTCCTCGTGCTTTACGGTATC
GCCGCTCCCGATTCGCAGCGCATCGCCTTCTATCGCCTTCTTGACGAGTTCTTCTGAGCGGGACTCTGGG
GTTCGAAATGACCGACCAAGCGACGCCCAACCTGCCATCACGAGATTTCGATTCCACCGCCGCCTTCTAT
GAAAGGTTGGGCTTCGGAATCGTTTTCCGGGACGCCGGCTGGATGATCCTCCAGCGCGGGGATCTCATGC
TGGAGTTCTTCGCCCACCCTAGGGGGAGGCTAACTGAAACACGGAAGGAGACAATACCGGAAGGAACCCG
CGCTATGACGGCAATAAAAAGACAGAATAAAACGCACGGTGTTGGGTCGTTTGTTCATAAACGCGGGGTT
CGGTCCCAGGGCTGGCACTCTGTCGATACCCCACCGAGACCCCATTGGGGCCAATACGCCCGCGTTTCTT
CCTTTTCCCCACCCCACCCCCCAAGTTCGGGTGAAGGCCCAGGGCTCGCAGCCAACGTCGGGGCGGCAGG
CCCTGCCATAGCCTCAGGTTACTCATATATACTTTAGATTGATTTAAAACTTCATTTTTAATTTAAAAGG
ATCTAGGTGAAGATCCTTTTTGATAATCTCATGACCAAAATCCCTTAACGTGAGTTTTCGTTCCACTGAG
CGTCAGACCCCGTAGAAAAGATCAAAGGATCTTCTTGAGATCCTTTTTTTCTGCGCGTAATCTGCTGCTT
GCAAACAAAAAAACCACCGCTACCAGCGGTGGTTTGTTTGCCGGATCAAGAGCTACCAACTCTTTTTCCG
AAGGTAACTGGCTTCAGCAGAGCGCAGATACCAAATACTGTTCTTCTAGTGTAGCCGTAGTTAGGCCACC
ACTTCAAGAACTCTGTAGCACCGCCTACATACCTCGCTCTGCTAATCCTGTTACCAGTGGCTGCTGCCAG
TGGCGATAAGTCGTGTCTTACCGGGTTGGACTCAAGACGATAGTTACCGGATAAGGCGCAGCGGTCGGGC
TGAACGGGGGGTTCGTGCACACAGCCCAGCTTGGAGCGAACGACCTACACCGAACTGAGATACCTACAGC
GTGAGCTATGAGAAAGCGCCACGCTTCCCGAAGGGAGAAAGGCGGACAGGTATCCGGTAAGCGGCAGGGT
CGGAACAGGAGAGCGCACGAGGGAGCTTCCAGGGGGAAACGCCTGGTATCTTTATAGTCCTGTCGGGTTT
CGCCACCTCTGACTTGAGCGTCGATTTTTGTGATGCTCGTCAGGGGGGCGGAGCCTATGGAAAAACGCCA
GCAACGCGGCCTTTTTACGGTTCCTGGCCTTTTGCTGGCCTTTTGCTCACATGTTCTTTCCTGCGTTATC
CCCTGATTCTGTGGATAACCGTATTACCGCCATGCAT
